>Addgene plasmid #162605 | pG4 | depositor full sequence | sequence record 315173 | pG4 sequence 10629 bps
GACGAAAGGGCCTCGTGATACGCCTATTTTTATAGGTTAATGTCATGATAATAATGGTTTCTTAGGACGG
ATCGCTTGCCTGTAACTTACACGCGCCTCGTATCTTTTAATGATGGAATAATTTGGGAATTTACTCTGTG
TTTATTTATTTTTATGTTTTGTATTTGGATTTTAGAAAGTAAATAAAGAAGGTAGAAGAGTTACGGAATG
AAGAAAAAAAAATAAACAAAGGTTTAAAAAATTTCAACAAAAAGCGTACTTTACATATATATTTATTAGA
CAAGAAAAGCAGATTAAATAGATATACATTCGATTAACGATAAGTAAAATGTAAAATCACAGGATTTTCG
TGTGTGGTCTTCTACACAGACAAGATGAAACAATTCGGCATTAATACCTGAGAGCAGGAAGAGCAAGATA
AAAGGTAGTATTTGTTGGCGATCCCCCTAGAGTCTTTTACATCTTCGGAAAACAAAAACTATTTTTTCTT
TAATTTCTTTTTTTACTTTCTATTTTTAATTTATATATTTATATTAAAAAATTTAAATTATAATTATTTT
TATAGCACGTGATGAAAAGGACCCAGGTGGCACTTTTCGGGGAAATGTGCGCGGAACCCCTATTTGTTTA
TTTTTCTAAATACATTCAAATATGTATCCGCTCATGAGACAATAACCCTGATAAATGCTTCAATAATATT
GAAAAAGGAAGAGTATGAGTATTCAACATTTCCGTGTCGCCCTTATTCCCTTTTTTGCGGCATTTTGCCT
TCCTGTTTTTGCTCACCCAGAAACGCTGGTGAAAGTAAAAGATGCTGAAGATCAGTTGGGTGCACGAGTG
GGTTACATCGAACTGGATCTCAACAGCGGTAAGATCCTTGAGAGTTTTCGCCCCGAAGAACGTTTTCCAA
TGATGAGCACTTTTAAAGTTCTGCTATGTGGCGCGGTATTATCCCGTATTGACGCCGGGCAAGAGCAACT
CGGTCGCCGCATACACTATTCTCAGAATGACTTGGTTGAGTACTCACCAGTCACAGAAAAGCATCTTACG
GATGGCATGACAGTAAGAGAATTATGCAGTGCTGCCATAACCATGAGTGATAACACTGCGGCCAACTTAC
TTCTGACAACGATCGGAGGACCGAAGGAGCTAACCGCTTTTTTGCACAACATGGGGGATCATGTAACTCG
CCTTGATCGTTGGGAACCGGAGCTGAATGAAGCCATACCAAACGACGAGCGTGACACCACGATGCCTGTA
GCAATGGCAACAACGTTGCGCAAACTATTAACTGGCGAACTACTTACTCTAGCTTCCCGGCAACAATTAA
TAGACTGGATGGAGGCGGATAAAGTTGCAGGACCACTTCTGCGCTCGGCCCTTCCGGCTGGCTGGTTTAT
TGCTGATAAATCTGGAGCCGGTGAGCGTGGGTCTCGCGGTATCATTGCAGCACTGGGGCCAGATGGTAAG
CCCTCCCGTATCGTAGTTATCTACACGACGGGGAGTCAGGCAACTATGGATGAACGAAATAGACAGATCG
CTGAGATAGGTGCCTCACTGATTAAGCATTGGTAACTGTCAGACCAAGTTTACTCATATATACTTTAGAT
TGATTTAAAACTTCATTTTTAATTTAAAAGGATCTAGGTGAAGATCCTTTTTGATAATCTCATGACCAAA
ATCCCTTAACGTGAGTTTTCGTTCCACTGAGCGTCAGACCCCGTAGAAAAGATCAAAGGATCTTCTTGAG
ATCCTTTTTTTCTGCGCGTAATCTGCTGCTTGCAAACAAAAAAACCACCGCTACCAGCGGTGGTTTGTTT
GCCGGATCAAGAGCTACCAACTCTTTTTCCGAAGGTAACTGGCTTCAGCAGAGCGCAGATACCAAATACT
GTCCTTCTAGTGTAGCCGTAGTTAGGCCACCACTTCAAGAACTCTGTAGCACCGCCTACATACCTCGCTC
TGCTAATCCTGTTACCAGTGGCTGCTGCCAGTGGCGATAAGTCGTGTCTTACCGGGTTGGACTCAAGACG
ATAGTTACCGGATAAGGCGCAGCGGTCGGGCTGAACGGGGGGTTCGTGCACACAGCCCAGCTTGGAGCGA
ACGACCTACACCGAACTGAGATACCTACAGCGTGAGCTATGAGAAAGCGCCACGCTTCCCGAAGGGAGAA
AGGCGGACAGGTATCCGGTAAGCGGCAGGGTCGGAACAGGAGAGCGCACGAGGGAGCTTCCAGGGGGAAA
CGCCTGGTATCTTTATAGTCCTGTCGGGTTTCGCCACCTCTGACTTGAGCGTCGATTTTTGTGATGCTCG
TCAGGGGGGCGGAGCCTATGGAAAAACGCCAGCAACGCGGCCTTTTTACGGTTCCTGGCCTTTTGCTGGC
CTTTTGCTCTTAATTAAGTATATGTGTTATGTAGTATACTCTTTCTTCAACAATTAAATACTCTCGGTAG
CCAAGTTGGTTTAAGGCGCAAGACTGTAATTTATCACTACGAAATCTTGAGATCGGGCGTTCGACTCGCC
CCCGGGAGAGATGGCCGGCATGGTCCCAGCCTCCTCGCTGGCGCCGGCTGGGCAACACCTTCGGGTGGCG
AATGGGACTTTGGAGAAGTGACGCAAGCATCAAGTTTAAGAGCTATGCTGGAAACAGCATAGCAAGTTTA
AATAAGGCTAGTCCGTTATCAACTTGAAAAAGTGGCACCGAGTCGGTGCTTTTTTGTTAACTCCGTTACT
GTGGGCTTGCCATATTTTTTGGAACTTTTCTGCCCTTTTTCTCAATGAGTAAGGAGGGCGTTTATCTTTT
CTATTTTATTTTTCTACAAATTTGATTCATGAGTCCATGGAACAAATATATAGAACTCATTTTCTTGTTT
CGGTATATATATTAACTCCATTGAAGCATTTGCTTTTATCCTGACTGGCTAGCTAGTCGTGCAATGTATG
ACTTTAAGCCGCGGTCTTTCCTGCGTTATCCCCTGATTCTGTGGATAACCGTATTACCGCCTTTGAGTGA
GCTGATACCGCTCGCCGCAGCCGAACGACCGAGCGCAGCGAGTCAGTGAGCGAGGAAGCGGAAGAGCGCC
CAATACGCAAACCGCCTCTCCCCGCGCGTTGGCCGATTCATTAATGCAGCTGGCACGACAGGTTTCCCGA
CTGGAAAGCGGGCAGTGAGCGCAACGCAATTAATGTGAGTTAGCTCACTCATTAGGCACCCCAGGCTTTA
CACTTTATGCTTCCGGCTCGTATGTTGTGTGGAATTGTGAGCGGATAACAATTTCACACAGGAAACAGCT
ATGACCATGATTACGCCAAGCGCGCAATTAACCCTCACTAAAGGGAACAAAAGCTGGAGCTCATAGCTTC
AAAATGTTTCTACTCCTTTTTTACTCTTCCAGATTTTCTCGGACTCCGCGCATCGCCGTACCACTTCAAA
ACACCCAAGCACAGCATACTAAATTTCCCCTCTTTCTTCCTCTAGGGTGTCGTTAATTACCCGTACTAAA
GGTTTGGAAAAGAAAAAAGAGACCGCCTCGTTTCTTTTTCTTCGTCGAAAAAGGCAATAAAAATTTTTAT
CACGTTTCTTTTTCTTGAAAATTTTTTTTTTGATTTTTTTCTCTTTCGATGACCTCCCATTGATATTTAA
GTTAATAAACGGTCTTCAATTTCTCAAGTTTCAGTTTCATTTTTCTTGTTCTATTACAACTTTTTTTACT
TCTTGCTCATTAGAAAGAAAGCATAGCAATCTAATCTAAGTTTTCTAGAGATGTCTAGAGCCCCAAAGAA
GAAGAGAAAAGTTAGACCCGGGATGGACAAGAAGTACTCCATTGGGCTCGATATCGGCACAAACAGCGTC
GGCTGGGCCGTCATTACGGACGAGTACAAGGTGCCGAGCAAAAAATTCAAAGTTCTGGGCAATACCGATC
GCCACAGCATAAAGAAGAACCTCATTGGCGCCCTCCTGTTCGACTCCGGGGAGACGGCCGAAGCCACGCG
GCTCAAAAGAACAGCACGGCGCAGATATACCCGCAGAAAGAATCGGATCTGCTACCTGCAGGAGATCTTT
AGTAATGAGATGGCTAAGGTGGATGACTCTTTCTTCCATAGGCTGGAGGAGTCCTTTTTGGTGGAGGAGG
ATAAAAAGCACGAGCGCCACCCAATCTTTGGCAATATCGTGGACGAGGTGGCGTACCATGAAAAGTACCC
AACCATATATCATCTGAGGAAGAAGCTTGTAGACAGTACTGATAAGGCTGACTTGCGGTTGATCTATCTC
GCGCTGGCGCATATGATCAAATTTCGGGGACACTTCCTCATCGAGGGGGACCTGAACCCAGACAACAGCG
ATGTCGACAAACTCTTTATCCAACTGGTTCAGACTTACAATCAGCTTTTCGAAGAGAACCCGATCAACGC
ATCCGGAGTTGACGCCAAAGCAATCCTGAGCGCTAGGCTGTCCAAATCCCGGCGGCTCGAAAACCTCATC
GCACAGCTCCCTGGGGAGAAGAAGAACGGCCTGTTTGGTAATCTTATCGCCCTGTCACTCGGGCTGACCC
CCAACTTTAAATCTAACTTCGACCTGGCCGAAGATGCCAAGCTTCAACTGAGCAAAGACACCTACGATGA
TGATCTCGACAATCTGCTGGCCCAGATCGGCGACCAGTACGCAGACCTTTTTTTGGCGGCAAAGAACCTG
TCAGACGCCATTCTGCTGAGTGATATTCTGCGAGTGAACACGGAGATCACCAAAGCTCCGCTGAGCGCTA
GTATGATCAAGCGCTATGATGAGCACCACCAAGACTTGACTTTGCTGAAGGCCCTTGTCAGACAGCAACT
GCCTGAGAAGTACAAGGAAATTTTCTTCGATCAGTCTAAAAATGGCTACGCCGGATACATTGACGGCGGA
GCAAGCCAGGAGGAATTTTACAAATTTATTAAGCCCATCTTGGAAAAAATGGACGGCACCGAGGAGCTGC
TGGTAAAGCTTAACAGAGAAGATCTGTTGCGCAAACAGCGCACTTTCGACAATGGAAGCATCCCCCACCA
GATTCACCTGGGCGAACTGCACGCTATCCTCAGGCGGCAAGAGGATTTCTACCCCTTTTTGAAAGATAAC
AGGGAAAAGATTGAGAAAATCCTCACATTTCGGATACCCTACTATGTAGGCCCCCTCGCCCGGGGAAATT
CCAGATTCGCGTGGATGACTCGCAAATCAGAAGAGACCATCACTCCCTGGAACTTCGAGGAAGTCGTGGA
TAAGGGGGCCTCTGCCCAGTCCTTCATCGAAAGGATGACTAACTTTGATAAAAATCTGCCTAACGAAAAG
GTGCTTCCTAAACACTCTCTGCTGTACGAGTACTTCACAGTTTATAACGAGCTCACCAAGGTCAAATACG
TCACAGAAGGGATGAGAAAGCCAGCATTCCTGTCTGGAGAGCAGAAGAAAGCTATCGTGGACCTCCTCTT
CAAGACGAACCGGAAAGTTACCGTGAAACAGCTCAAAGAAGACTATTTCAAAAAGATTGAATGTTTCGAC
TCTGTTGAAATCAGCGGAGTGGAGGATCGCTTCAACGCATCCCTGGGAACGTATCACGATCTCCTGAAAA
TCATTAAAGACAAGGACTTCCTGGACAATGAGGAGAACGAGGACATTCTTGAGGACATTGTCCTCACCCT
TACGTTGTTTGAAGATAGGGAGATGATTGAAGAACGCTTGAAAACTTACGCTCATCTCTTCGACGACAAA
GTCATGAAACAGCTCAAGAGGCGCCGATATACAGGATGGGGGCGGCTGTCAAGAAAACTGATCAATGGGG
TATGTGAACTGCAATATTAATAGCACGAGAAAATTGAGAGGAAGATAGATGGGAACTAGTAGAGTTGATA
TTGATGAGATACGAAAACCACACGTAAATAAACTATCCGACGACAAGAATAGTGCATTAAGGACTTGATT
AAGATATGGTGAGCAACGTAATTATCGGGCTCAACAGTTTATTAGCAATCGTTTTGATAGAAGCGTTGAT
GCTGTGGAAGTTGTTCTTTTTACTACCAACAGCCATTAACAAATCCATTAGAGTGTTCGTTCGTTTTTCT
GCTCAGATTCAAGAAAATTATTCCATCCTCATTATACTTTTTTCTTCTATTTCGTGCTCCACGTCGAGGT
ATCAAGGAACATAGTTTACTAACATTAACGAATTCATCTCCTATGAATTTACTTTTTGTATAGATCCGAG
ACAAGCAGAGTGGAAAGACAATCCTGGATTTTCTTAAGTCCGATGGATTTGCCAACCGGAACTTCATGCA
GTTGATCCATGATGACTCTCTCACCTTTAAGGAGGACATCCAGAAAGCACAAGTTTCTGGCCAGGGGGAC
AGTCTTCACGAGCACATCGCTAATCTTGCAGGTAGCCCAGCTATCAAAAAGGGAATACTGCAGACCGTTA
AGGTCGTGGATGAACTCGTCAAAGTAATGGGAAGGCATAAGCCCGAGAATATCGTTATCGAGATGGCCCG
AGAGAACCAAACTACCCAGAAGGGACAGAAGAACAGTAGGGAAAGGATGAAGAGGATTGAAGAGGGTATA
AAAGAACTGGGGTCCCAAATCCTTAAGGAACACCCAGTTGAAAACACCCAGCTTCAGAATGAGAAGCTCT
ACCTGTACTACCTGCAGAACGGCAGGGACATGTACGTGGATCAGGAACTGGACATCAATCGGCTCTCCGA
CTACGACGTGGATCATATCGTGCCCCAGTCTTTTCTCAAAGATGATTCTATTGATAATAAAGTGTTGACA
AGATCCGATAAAAATAGAGGGAAGAGTGATAACGTCCCCTCAGAAGAAGTTGTCAAGAAAATGAAAAATT
ATTGGCGGCAGCTGCTGAACGCCAAACTGATCACACAACGGAAGTTCGATAATCTGACTAAGGCTGAACG
AGGTGGCCTGTCTGAGTTGGATAAAGCCGGCTTCATCAAAAGGCAGCTTGTTGAGACACGCCAGATCACC
AAGCACGTGGCCCAAATTCTCGATTCACGCATGAACACCAAGTACGATGAAAATGACAAACTGATTCGAG
AGGTGAAAGTTATTACTCTGAAGTCTAAGCTGGTCTCAGATTTCAGAAAGGACTTTCAGTTTTATAAGGT
GAGAGAGATCAACAATTACCACCATGCGCATGATGCCTACCTGAATGCAGTGGTAGGCACTGCACTTATC
AAAAAATATCCCAAGCTTGAATCTGAATTTGTTTACGGAGACTATAAAGTGTACGATGTTAGGAAAATGA
TCGCAAAGTCTGAGCAGGAAATAGGCAAGGCCACCGCTAAGTACTTCTTTTACAGCAATATTATGAATTT
TTTCAAGACCGAGATTACACTGGCCAATGGAGAGATTCGGAAGCGACCACTTATCGAAACAAACGGAGAA
ACAGGAGAAATCGTGTGGGACAAGGGTAGGGATTTCGCGACAGTCCGGAAGGTCCTGTCCATGCCGCAGG
TGAACATCGTTAAAAAGACCGAAGTACAGACCGGAGGCTTCTCCAAGGAAAGTATCCTCCCGAAAAGGAA
CAGCGACAAGCTGATCGCACGCAAAAAAGATTGGGACCCCAAGAAATACGGCGGATTCGATTCTCCTACA
GTCGCTTACAGTGTACTGGTTGTGGCCAAAGTGGAGAAAGGGAAGTCTAAAAAACTCAAAAGCGTCAAGG
AACTGCTGGGCATCACAATCATGGAGCGATCAAGCTTCGAAAAAAACCCCATCGACTTTCTCGAGGCGAA
AGGATATAAAGAGGTCAAAAAAGACCTCATCATTAAGCTTCCCAAGTACTCTCTCTTTGAGCTTGAAAAC
GGCCGGAAACGAATGCTCGCTAGTGCGGGCGAGCTGCAGAAAGGTAACGAGCTGGCACTGCCCTCTAAAT
ACGTTAATTTCTTGTATCTGGCCAGCCACTATGAAAAGCTCAAAGGGTCTCCCGAAGATAATGAGCAGAA
GCAGCTGTTCGTGGAACAACACAAACACTACCTTGATGAGATCATCGAGCAAATAAGCGAATTCTCCAAA
AGAGTGATCCTCGCCGACGCTAACCTCGATAAGGTGCTTTCTGCTTACAATAAGCACAGGGATAAGCCCA
TCAGGGAGCAGGCAGAAAACATTATCCACTTGTTTACTCTGACCAACTTGGGCGCGCCTGCAGCCTTCAA
GTACTTCGACACCACCATAGACAGAAAGCGGTACACCTCTACAAAGGAGGTCCTGGACGCCACACTGATT
CATCAGTCAATTACGGGGCTCTATGAAACAAGAATCGACCTCTCTCAGCTCGGTGGAGACAGCAGGGCTG
ACCCCAAGAAGAAGAGGAAGGTGTGATCTCTTCTCGAGTCATGTAATTAGTTATGTCACGCTTACATTCA
CGCCCTCCCCCCACATCCGCTCTAACCGAAAAGGAAGGAGTTAGACAACCTGAAGTCTAGGTCCCTATTT
ATTTTTTTATAGTTATGTTAGTATTAAGAACGTTATTTATATTTCAAATTTTTCTTTTTTTTCTGTACAG
ACGCGTGTACGCATGTAACATTATACTGAAAACCTTGCTTGAGAAGGTTTTGGGACGCTCGAAGGCTTTA
ATTTGCGGCCGGTACCCAATTCGCCCTATAGTGAGTCGTATTACGCGCGCTCACTGGCCGTCGTTTTACA
ACGTCGTGACTGGGAAAACCCTGGCGTTACCCAACTTAATCGCCTTGCAGCACATCCCCCTTTCGCCAGC
TGGCGTAATAGCGAAGAGGCCCGCACCGATCGCCCTTCCCAACAGTTGCGCAGCCTGAATGGCGAATGGC
GCG
[124 nt withheld, positions 8824-8947]
C
[91 nt withheld, positions 8949-9039]
A
[49 nt withheld, positions 9041-9089]
CCTTTGACGTTGGAGTCCACGTTCTTT
[37 nt withheld, positions 9117-9153]
ACCCTATCTCGGTCTATTCTTTTGATTTATAAGGGATTTTGCCGATTTCGGCCTATTGGTTAAAAAATGA
GCTGATTTAACAAAAATTTAACGCGAATTTTAACAAAATATTAACGTTTACAATTTCCTGATGCGGTATT
TTCTCCTTACGCATCTGTGCGGTATTTCACACCGCATAGGGTAATAACTGATATAATTAAATTGAAGCTC
TAATTTGTGAGTTTAGTATACATGCATTTACTTATAATACAGTTTTTTAGTTTTGCTGGCCGCATCTTCT
CAAATATGCTTCCCAGCCTGCTTTTCTGTAACGTTCACCCTCTACCTTAGCATCCCTTCCCTTTGCAAAT
AGTCCTCTTCCAACAATAATAATGTCAGATCCTGTAGAGACCACATCATCCACGGTTCTATACTGTTGAC
CCAATGCGTCTCCCTTGTCATCTAAACCCACACCGGGTGTCATAATCAACCAATCGTAACCTTCATCTCT
TCCACCCATGTCTCTTTGAGCAATAAAGCCGATAACAAAATCTTTGTCGCTCTTCGCAATGTCAACAGTA
CCCTTAGTATATTCTCCAGTAGATAGGGAGCCCTTGCATGACAATTCTGCTAACATCAAAAGGCCTCTAG
GTTCCTTTGTTACTTCTTCTGCCGCCTGCTTCAAACCGCTAACAATACCTGGGCCCACCACACCGTGTGC
ATTCGTAATGTCTGCCCATTCTGCTATTCTGTATACACCCGCAGAGTACTGCAATTTGACTGTATTACCA
ATGTCAGCAAATTTTCTGTCTTCGAAGAGTAAAAAATTGTACTTGGCGGATAATGCCTTTAGCGGCTTAA
CTGTGCCCTCCATGGAAAAATCAGTCAAGATATCCACATGTGTTTTTAGTAAACAAATTTTGGGACCTAA
TGCTTCAACTAACTCCAGTAATTCCTTGGTGGTACGAACATCCAATGAAGCACACAAGTTTGTTTGCTTT
TCGTGCATGATATTAAATAGCTTGGCAGCAACAGGACTAGGATGAGTAGCAGCACGTTCCTTATATGTAG
CTTTCGACATGATTTATCTTCGTTTCCTGCAGGTTTTTGTTCTGTGCAGTTGGGTTAAGAATACTGGGCA
ATTTCATGTTTCTTCAACACTACATATGCGTATATATACCAATCTAAGTCTGTGCTCCTTCCTTCGTTCT
TCCTTCTGTTCGGAGATTACCGAATCAAAAAAATTTCAAAGAAACCGAAATCAAAAAAAAGAATAAAAAA
AAAATGATGAATTGAATTGAAAAGCTGTGGTATGGTGCACTCTCAGTACAATCTGCTCTGATGCCGCATA
GTTAAGCCAGCCCCGACACCCGCCAACACCCGCTGACGCGCCCTGACGGGCTTGTCTGCTCCCGGCATCC
GCTTACAGACAAGCTGTGACCGTCTCCGGGAGCTGCATGTGTCAGAGGTTTTCACCGTCATCACCGAAAC
GCGCGA
Features (pLannotate 1.2.2; 24 found; start..end, strand, type, name):
     70..573     -  misc_feature   CEN/ARS: S. cerevisiae CEN6 centromere fused to an autonomously replicating sequence
    610..714     +  promoter       AmpR promoter: bla
    715..1575    +  CDS            AmpR: β-lactamase; bla; confers resistance to ampicillin, carbenicillin, and related antibiotics
   1746..2334    +  rep_origin     ori: high-copy-number ColE1/pMB1/pBR322/pUC origin of replication
   2440..2528    +  ncRNA          tRNA: Accession: RF00005 - tRNA
   2642..2709    +  misc_RNA       tracrRNA (fragment): trans-activating CRISPR RNA for the Streptococcus pyogenes CRISPR/Cas9 system
   2804..2824    +  promoter       MAS promoter (fragment): mannopine synthase promoter (Velten et al., 1984)
   2955..3074    +  rep_origin     RSF ori (fragment): Plasmids containing the RSF 1030 origin of replication can be propagated in E. coli cells that contain additional plasmids with compatible origins.
   3076..3168    +  CDS            lacI (fragment): lac repressor; lacI; The lac repressor binds to the lac operator to inhibit transcription in E. coli. This inhibition can be relieved by adding lactose or isopropyl-β-D-thiogalactopyranoside (IPTG).
   3181..3202    +  protein_bind   CAP binding site: CAP binding activates transcription in the presence of cAMP. E. coli catabolite activator protein
   3217..3247    +  promoter       lac promoter: promoter for the E. coli lac operon
   3255..3271    +  protein_bind   lac operator: The lac repressor binds to the lac operator to inhibit transcription in E. coli. This inhibition can be relieved by adding lactose or isopropyl-β-D-thiogalactopyranoside (IPTG). lac repressor encoded by lacI
   3316..3334    +  promoter       T3 promoter: promoter for bacteriophage T3 RNA polymerase
   3352..3750    +  promoter       TEF1 promoter: S. cerevisiae TEF1; promoter for EF-1α
   3803..8320    +  CDS            cas9: CAS9_STRP1 - Also known as csn1 From Streptococcus pyogenes serotype M1.
   8369..8616    +  terminator     CYC1 terminator: S. cerevisiae CYC1; transcription terminator for CYC1
   8635..8653    -  promoter       T7 promoter: promoter for bacteriophage T7 RNA polymerase
   8661..8816    +  CDS            lacZα (fragment): LacZα fragment of β-galactosidase; lacZ fragment
   8824..9279    +  rep_origin     f1 ori (sequence partly withheld): f1 bacteriophage origin of replication; arrow indicates direction of (+) strand synthesis
   9280..9331    -  misc_feature   bom (fragment): basis of mobility region from pBR322
   9410..10213   -  CDS            URA3: orotidine-5'-phosphate decarboxylase, required for uracil biosynthesis; S. cerevisiae URA3; yeast auxotrophic marker, counterselectable with 5-fluoroorotic acid (5-FOA)
  10214..10429   -  promoter       URA3 promoter: S. cerevisiae URA3
  10444..10493   -  misc_feature   bom (fragment): basis of mobility region from pBR322
  10595..1       -  CDS            rop (fragment) (across the origin): Rop protein, which maintains plasmids at low copy number; rop
