>Addgene plasmid #162605 | pG4 | addgene full sequence | sequence record 320022 | Addgene NGS Result
GACGAAAGGGCCTCGTGATACGCCTATTTTTATAGGTTAATGTCATGATAATAATGGTTTCTTAGACGGA
TCGCTTGCCTGTAACTTACACGCGCCTCGTATCTTTTAATGATGGAATAATTTGGGAATTTACTCTGTGT
TTATTTATTTTTATGTTTTGTATTTGGATTTTAGAAAGTAAATAAAGAAGGTAGAAGAGTTACGGAATGA
AGAAAAAAAAATAAACAAAGGTTTAAAAAATTTCAACAAAAAGCGTACTTTACATATATATTTATTAGAC
AAGAAAAGCAGATTAAATAGATATACATTCGATTAACGATAAGTAAAATGTAAAATCACAGGATTTTCGT
GTGTGGTCTTCTACACAGACAAGATGAAACAATTCGGCATTAATACCTGAGAGCAGGAAGAGCAAGATAA
AAGGTAGTATTTGTTGGCGATCCCCCTAGAGTCTTTTACATCTTCGGAAAACAAAAACTATTTTTTCTTT
AATTTCTTTTTTTACTTTCTATTTTTAATTTATATATTTATATTAAAAAATTTAAATTATAATTATTTTT
ATAGCACGTGATGAAAAGGACCCAGGTGGCACTTTTCGGGGAAATGTGCGCGGAACCCCTATTTGTTTAT
TTTTCTAAATACATTCAAATATGTATCCGCTCATGAGACAATAACCCTGATAAATGCTTCAATAATATTG
AAAAAGGAAGAGTATGAGTATTCAACATTTCCGTGTCGCCCTTATTCCCTTTTTTGCGGCATTTTGCCTT
CCTGTTTTTGCTCACCCAGAAACGCTGGTGAAAGTAAAAGATGCTGAAGATCAGTTGGGTGCACGAGTGG
GTTACATCGAACTGGATCTCAACAGCGGTAAGATCCTTGAGAGTTTTCGCCCCGAAGAACGTTTTCCAAT
GATGAGCACTTTTAAAGTTCTGCTATGTGGCGCGGTATTATCCCGTATTGACGCCGGGCAAGAGCAACTC
GGTCGCCGCATACACTATTCTCAGAATGACTTGGTTGAGTACTCACCAGTCACAGAAAAGCATCTTACGG
ATGGCATGACAGTAAGAGAATTATGCAGTGCTGCCATAACCATGAGTGATAACACTGCGGCCAACTTACT
TCTGACAACGATCGGAGGACCGAAGGAGCTAACCGCTTTTTTGCACAACATGGGGGATCATGTAACTCGC
CTTGATCGTTGGGAACCGGAGCTGAATGAAGCCATACCAAACGACGAGCGTGACACCACGATGCCTGTAG
CAATGGCAACAACGTTGCGCAAACTATTAACTGGCGAACTACTTACTCTAGCTTCCCGGCAACAATTAAT
AGACTGGATGGAGGCGGATAAAGTTGCAGGACCACTTCTGCGCTCGGCCCTTCCGGCTGGCTGGTTTATT
GCTGATAAATCTGGAGCCGGTGAGCGTGGGTCTCGCGGTATCATTGCAGCACTGGGGCCAGATGGTAAGC
CCTCCCGTATCGTAGTTATCTACACGACGGGGAGTCAGGCAACTATGGATGAACGAAATAGACAGATCGC
TGAGATAGGTGCCTCACTGATTAAGCATTGGTAACTGTCAGACCAAGTTTACTCATATATACTTTAGATT
GATTTAAAACTTCATTTTTAATTTAAAAGGATCTAGGTGAAGATCCTTTTTGATAATCTCATGACCAAAA
TCCCTTAACGTGAGTTTTCGTTCCACTGAGCGTCAGACCCCGTAGAAAAGATCAAAGGATCTTCTTGAGA
TCCTTTTTTTCTGCGCGTAATCTGCTGCTTGCAAACAAAAAAACCACTGCTACCAGCGGTGGTTTGTTTG
CCGGATCAAGAGCTACCAACTCTTTTTCCGAAGGTAACTGGCTTCAGCAGAGCGCAGATACCAAATACTG
TTCTTCTAGTGTAGCCGTAGTTAGGCCACCACTTCAAGAACTCTGTAGCACCGCCTACATACCTCGCTCT
GCTAATCCTGTTACCAGTGGCTGCTGCCAGTGGCGATAAGTCGTGTCTTACCGGGTTGGACTCAAGACGA
TAGTTACCGGATAAGGCGCAGCGGTCGGGCTGAACGGGGGGTTCGTGCACACAGCCCAGCTTGGAGCGAA
CGACCTACACCGAACTGAGATACCTACAGCGTGAGCTATGAGAAAGCGCCACGCTTCCCGAAGGGAGAAA
GGCGGACAGGTATCCGGTAAGCTGCAGGGTCGGAACAGGAGAGCGCACGAGGGAGCTTCCAGGGGGAAAC
GCCTGGTATCTTTATAGTCCTGTCGGGTTTCGCCACCTCTGACTTGAGCGTCGATTTTTGTGATGCTCGT
CAGGGGGGCGGAGCCTATGGAAAAACGCCAGCAACGCGGCCTTTTTACGGTTCCTGGCCTTTTGCTGGCC
TTTTGCTCTTAATTAAGTATATGTGTTATGTAGTATACTCTTTCTTCAACAATTAAATACTCTCGGTAGC
CAAGTTGGTTTAAGGCGCAAGACTGTAATTTATCACTACGAAATCTTGAGATCGGGCGTTCGACTCGCCC
CCGGGAGAGATGGCCGGCATGGTCCCAGCCTCCTCGCTGGCGCCGGCTGGGCAACACCTTCGGGTGGCGA
ATGGGACTTTGGAGAAGTGACGCAAGCATCAAGTTTAAGAGCTATGCTGGAAACAGCATAGCAAGTTTAA
ATAAGGCTAGTCCGTTATCAACTTGAAAAAGTGGCACCGAGTCGGTGCTTTTTTGTTAACTCCGTTACTG
TGGGCTTGCCATATTTTTTGGAACTTTTCTGCCCTTTTTCTCAATGAGTAAGGAGGGCGTTTATCTTTTC
TATTTTATTTTTCTACAAATTTGATTCATGAGTCCATGGAACAAATATATAGAACTCATTTTCTTGTTTC
GGTATATATATTAACTCCATTGAAGCATTTGCTTTTATCCTGACTGGCTAGCTAGTCGTGCAATGTATGA
CTTTAAGCCGCGGTCTTTCCTGCGTTATCCCCTGATTCTGTGGATAACCGTATTACCGCCTTTGAGTGAG
CTGATACCGCTCGCCGCAGCCGAACGACCGAGCGCAGCGAGTCAGTGAGCGAGGAAGCGGAAGAGCGCCC
AATACGCAAACCGCCTCTCCCCGCGCGTTGGCCGATTCATTAATGCAGCTGGCACGACAGGTTTCCCGAC
TGGAAAGCGGGCAGTGAGCGCAACGCAATTAATGTGAGTTAGCTCACTCATTAGGCACCCCAGGCTTTAC
ACTTTATGCTTCCGGCTCGTATGTTGTGTGGAATTGTGAGCGGATAACAATTTCACACAGGAAACAGCTA
TGACCATGATTACGCCAAGCGCGCAATTAACCCTCACTAAAGGGAACAAAAGCTGGAGCTCATAGCTTCA
AAATGTTTCTACTCCTTTTTTACTCTTCCAGATTTTCTCGGACTCCGCGCATCGCCGTACCACTTCAAAA
CACCCAAGCACAGCATACTAAATTTCCCCTCTTTCTTCCTCTAGGGTGTCGTTAATTACCCGTACTAAAG
GTTTGGAAAAGAAAAAAGAGACCGCCTCGTTTCTTTTTCTTCGTCGAAAAAGGCAATAAAAATTTTTATC
ACGTTTCTTTTTCTTGAAAATTTTTTTTTTGATTTTTTTCTCTTTCGATGACCTCCCATTGATATTTAAG
TTAATAAACGGTCTTCAATTTCTCAAGTTTCAGTTTCATTTTTCTTGTTCTATTACAACTTTTTTTACTT
CTTGCTCATTAGAAAGAAAGCATAGCAATCTAATCTAAGTTTTCTAGAGATGTCTAGAGCCCCAAAGAAG
AAGAGAAAAGTTAGACCCGGGATGGACAAGAAGTACTCCATTGGGCTCGATATCGGCACAAACAGCGTCG
GTTGGGCCGTCATTACGGACGAGTACAAGGTGCCGAGCAAAAAATTCAAAGTTCTGGGCAATACCGATCG
CCACAGCATAAAGAAGAACCTCATTGGCGCCCTCCTGTTCGACTCCGGGGAGACGGCCGAAGCCACGCGG
CTCAAAAGAACAGCACGGCGCAGATATACCCGCAGAAAGAATCGGATCTGCTACCTGCAGGAGATCTTTA
GTAATGAGATGGCTAAGGTGGATGACTCTTTCTTCCATAGGCTGGAGGAGTCCTTTTTGGTGGAGGAGGA
TAAAAAGCACGAGCGCCACCCAATCTTTGGCAATATCGTGGACGAGGTGGCGTACCATGAAAAGTACCCA
ACCATATATCATCTGAGGAAGAAGCTTGTAGACAGTACTGATAAGGCTGACTTGCGGTTGATCTATCTCG
CGCTGGCGCATATGATCAAATTTCGGGGACACTTCCTCATCGAGGGGGACCTGAACCCAGACAACAGCGA
TGTCGACAAACTCTTTATCCAACTGGTTCAGACTTACAATCAGCTTTTCGAAGAGAACCCGATCAACGCA
TCCGGAGTTGACGCCAAAGCAATCCTGAGCGCTAGGCTGTCCAAATCCCGGCGGCTCGAAAACCTCATCG
CACAGCTCCCTGGGGAGAAGAAGAACGGCCTGTTTGGTAATCTTATCGCCCTGTCACTCGGGCTGACCCC
CAACTTTAAATCTAACTTCGACCTGGCCGAAGATGCCAAGCTTCAACTGAGCAAAGACACCTACGATGAT
GATCTCGACAATCTGCTGGCCCAGATCGGCGACCAGTACGCAGACCTTTTTTTGGCGGCAAAGAACCTGT
CAGACGCCATTCTGCTGAGTGATATTCTGCGAGTGAACACGGAGATCACCAAAGCTCCGCTGAGCGCTAG
TATGATCAAGCGCTATGATGAGCACCACCAAGACTTGACTTTGCTGAAGGCCCTTGTCAGACAGCAACTG
CCTGAGAAGTACAAGGAAATTTTCTTCGATCAGTCTAAAAATGGCTACGCCGGATACATTGACGGCGGAG
CAAGCCAGGAGGAATTTTACAAATTTATTAAGCCCATCTTGGAAAAAATGGACGGCACCGAGGAGCTGCT
GGTAAAGCTTAACAGAGAAGATCTGTTGCGCAAACAGCGCACTTTCGACAATGGAAGCATCCCCCACCAG
ATTCACCTGGGCGAACTGCACGCTATCCTCAGGCGGCAAGAGGATTTCTACCCCTTTTTGAAAGATAACA
GGGAAAAGATTGAGAAAATCCTCACATTTCGGATACCCTACTATGTAGGCCCCCTCGCCCGGGGAAATTC
CAGATTCGCGTGGATGACTCGCAAATCAGAAGAGACCATCACTCCCTGGAACTTCGAGGAAGTCGTGGAT
AAGGGGGCCTCTGCCCAGTCCTTCATCGAAAGGATGACTAACTTTGATAAAAATCTGCCTAACGAAAAGG
TGCTTCCTAAACACTCTCTGCTGTACGAGTACTTCACAGTTTATAACGAGCTCACCAAGGTCAAATACGT
CACAGAAGGGATGAGAAAGCCAGCATTCCTGTCTGGAGAGCAGAAGAAAGCTATCGTGGACCTCCTCTTC
AAGACGAACCGGAAAGTTACCGTGAAACAGCTCAAAGAAGACTATTTCAAAAAGATTGAATGTTTCGACT
CTGTTGAAATCAGCGGAGTGGAGGATCGCTTCAACGCATCCCTGGGAACGTATCACGATCTCCTGAAAAT
CATTAAAGACAAGGACTTCCTGGACAATGAGGAGAACGAGGACATTCTTGAGGACATTGTCCTCACCCTT
ACGTTGTTTGAAGATAGGGAGATGATTGAAGAACGCTTGAAAACTTACGCTCATCTCTTCGACGACAAAG
TCATGAAACAGCTCAAGAGGCGCCGATATACAGGATGGGGGCGGCTGTCAAGAAAACTGATCAATGGGGT
ATGTGAACTGCAATATTAATAGCACGAGAAAATTGAGAGGAAGATAGATGGGAACTAGTAGAGTTGATAT
TGATGAGATACGAAAACCACACGTAAATAAACTATCCGACGACAAGAATAGTGCATTAAGGACTTGATTA
AGATATGGTGAGCAACGTAATTATCGGGCTCAACAGTTTATTAGCAATCGTTTTGATAGAAGCGTTGATG
CTGTGGAAGTTGTTCTTTTTACTACCAACAGCCATTAACAAATCCATTAGAGTGTTCGTTCGTTTTTCTG
CTCAGATTCAAGAAAATTATTCCATCCTCATTATACTTTTTTCTTCTATTTCGTGCTCCACGTCGAGGTA
TCAAGGAACATAGTTTACTAACATTAACGAATTCATCTCCTATGAATTTACTTTTTGTATAGATCCGAGA
CAAGCAGAGTGGAAAGACAATCCTGGATTTTCTTAAGTCCGATGGATTTGCCAACCGGAACTTCATGCAG
TTGATCCATGATGACTCTCTCACCTTTAAGGAGGACATCCAGAAAGCACAAGTTTCTGGCCAGGGGGACA
GTCTTCACGAGCACATCGCTAATCTTGCAGGTAGCCCAGCTATCAAAAAGGGAATACTGCAGACCGTTAA
GGTCGTGGATGAACTCGTCAAAGTAATGGGAAGGCATAAGCCCGAGAATATCGTTATCGAGATGGCCCGA
GAGAACCAAACTACCCAGAAGGGACAGAAGAACAGTAGGGAAAGGATGAAGAGGATTGAAGAGGGTATAA
AAGAACTGGGGTCCCAAATCCTTAAGGAACACCCAGTTGAAAACACCCAGCTTCAGAATGAGAAGCTCTA
CCTGTACTACCTGCAGAACGGCAGGGACATGTACGTGGATCAGGAACTGGACATCAATCGGCTCTCCGAC
TACGACGTGGATCATATCGTGCCCCAGTCTTTTCTCAAAGATGATTCTATTGATAATAAAGTGTTGACAA
GATCCGATAAAAATAGAGGGAAGAGTGATAACGTCCCCTCAGAAGAAGTTGTCAAGAAAATGAAAAATTA
TTGGCGGCAGCTGCTGAACGCCAAACTGATCACACAACGGAAGTTCGATAATCTGACTAAGGCTGAACGA
GGTGGCCTGTCTGAGTTGGATAAAGCCGGCTTCATCAAAAGGCAGCTTGTTGAGACACGCCAGATCACCA
AGCACGTGGCCCAAATTCTCGATTCACGCATGAACACCAAGTACGATGAAAATGACAAACTGATTCGAGA
GGTGAAAGTTATTACTCTGAAGTCTAAGCTGGTCTCAGATTTCAGAAAGGACTTTCAGTTTTATAAGGTG
AGAGAGATCAACAATTACCACCATGCGCATGATGCCTACCTGAATGCAGTGGTAGGCACTGCACTTATCA
AAAAATATCCCAAGCTTGAATCTGAATTTGTTTACGGAGACTATAAAGTGTACGATGTTAGGAAAATGAT
CGCAAAGTCTGAGCAGGAAATAGGCAAGGCCACCGCTAAGTACTTCTTTTACAGCAATATTATGAATTTT
TTCAAGACCGAGATTACACTGGCCAATGGAGAGATTCGGAAGCGACCACTTATCGAAACAAACGGAGAAA
CAGGAGAAATCGTGTGGGACAAGGGTAGGGATTTCGCGACAGTCCGGAAGGTCCTGTCCATGCCGCAGGT
GAACATCGTTAAAAAGACCGAAGTACAGACCGGAGGCTTCTCCAAGGAAAGTATCCTCCCGAAAAGGAAC
AGCGACAAGCTGATCGCACGCAAAAAAGATTGGGACCCCAAGAAATACGGCGGATTCGATTCTCCTACAG
TCGCTTACAGTGTACTGGTTGTGGCCAAAGTGGAGAAAGGGAAGTCTAAAAAACTCAAAAGCGTCAAGGA
ACTGCTGGGCATCACAATCATGGAGCGATCAAGCTTCGAAAAAAACCCCATCGACTTTCTCGAGGCGAAA
GGATATAAAGAGGTCAAAAAAGACCTCATCATTAAGCTTCCCAAGTACTCTCTCTTTGAGCTTGAAAACG
GCCGGAAACGAATGCTCGCTAGTGCGGGCGAGCTGCAGAAAGGTAACGAGCTGGCACTGCCCTCTAAATA
CGTTAATTTCTTGTATCTGGCCAGCCACTATGAAAAGCTCAAAGGGTCTCCCGAAGATAATGAGCAGAAG
CAGCTGTTCGTGGAACAACACAAACACTACCTTGATGAGATCATCGAGCAAATAAGCGAATTCTCCAAAA
GAGTGATCCTCGCCGACGCTAACCTCGATAAGGTGCTTTCTGCTTACAATAAGCACAGGGATAAGCCCAT
CAGGGAGCAGGCAGAAAACATTATCCACTTGTTTACTCTGACCAACTTGGGCGCGCCTGCAGCCTTCAAG
TACTTCGACACCACCATAGACAGAAAGCGGTACACCTCTACAAAGGAGGTCCTGGACGCCACACTGATTC
ATCAGTCAATTACGGGGCTCTATGAAACAAGAATCGACCTCTCTCAGCTCGGTGGAGACAGCAGGGCTGA
CCCCAAGAAGAAGAGGAAGGTGTGATCTCTTCTCGAGTCATGTAATTAGTTATGTCACGCTTACATTCAC
GCCCTCCCCCCACATCCGCTCTAACCGAAAAGGAAGGAGTTAGACAACCTGAAGTCTAGGTCCCTATTTA
TTTTTTTATAGTTATGTTAGTATTAAGAACGTTATTTATATTTCAAATTTTTCTTTTTTTTCTGTACAGA
CGCGTGTACGCATGTAACATTATACTGAAAACCTTGCTTGAGAAGGTTTTGGGACGCTCGAAGGCTTTAA
TTTGCGGCCGGTACCCAATTCGCCCTATAGTGAGTCGTATTACGCGCGCTCACTGGCCGTCGTTTTACAA
CGTCGTGACTGGGAAAACCCTGGCGTTACCCAACTTAATCGCCTTGCAGCACATCCCCCTTTCGCCAGCT
GGCGTAATAGCGAAGAGGCCCGCACCGATCGCCCTTCCCAACAGTTGCGCAGCCTGAATGGCGAATGG
[124 nt withheld, positions 8819-8942]
C
[91 nt withheld, positions 8944-9034]
A
[49 nt withheld, positions 9036-9084]
CCTTTGACGTTGGAGTCCACGTTCTTT
[37 nt withheld, positions 9112-9148]
ACCCTATCTCGGTCTATTCTTTTGATTTATAAGGGATTTTGCCGATTTCGGCCTATTGGTTAAAAAATGA
GCTGATTTAACAAAAATTTAACGCGAATTTTAACAAAATATTAACGCTTACAATTTCCTGATGCGGTATT
TTCTCCTTACGCATCTGTGCGGTATTTCACACCGCATAGGGTAATAACTGATATAATTAAATTGAAGCTC
TAATTTGTGAGTTTAGTATACATGCATTTACTTATAATACAGTTTTTTAGTTTTGCTGGCCGCATCTTCT
CAAATATGCTTCCCAGCCTGCTTTTCTGTAACGTTCACCCTCTACCTTAGCATCCCTTCCCTTTGCAAAT
AGTCCTCTTCCAACAATAATAATGTCAGATCCTGTAGAGACCACATCATCCACGGTTCTATACTGTTGAC
CCAATGCGTCTCCCTTGTCATCTAAACCCACACCGGGTGTCATAATCAACCAATCGTAACCTTCATCTCT
TCCACCCATGTCTCTTTGAGCAATAAAGCCGATAACAAAATCTTTGTCGCTCTTCGCAATGTCAACAGTA
CCCTTAGTATATTCTCCAGTAGATAGGGAGCCCTTGCATGACAATTCTGCTAACATCAAAAGGCCTCTAG
GTTCCTTTGTTACTTCTTCTGCCGCCTGCTTCAAACCGCTAACAATACCTGGGCCCACCACACCGTGTGC
ATTCGTAATGTCTGCCCATTCTGCTATTCTGTATACACCCGCAGAGTACTGCAATTTGACTGTATTACCA
ATGTCAGCAAATTTTCTGTCTTCGAAGAGTAAAAAATTGTACTTGGCGGATAATGCCTTTAGCGGCTTAA
CTGTGCCCTCCATGGAAAAATCAGTCAAGATATCCACATGTGTTTTTAGTAAACAAATTTTGGGACCTAA
TGCTTCAACTAACTCCAGTAATTCCTTGGTGGTACGAACATCCAATGAAGCACACAAGTTTGTTTGCTTT
TCGTGCATGATATTAAATAGCTTGGCAGCAACAGGACTAGGATGAGTAGCAGCACGTTCCTTATATGTAG
CTTTCGACATGATTTATCTTCGTTTCCTGCAGGTTTTTGTTCTGTGCAGTTGGGTTAAGAATACTGGGCA
ATTTCATGTTTCTTCAACACTACATATGCGTATATATACCAATCTAAGTCTGTGCTCCTTCCTTCGTTCT
TCCTTCTGTTCGGAGATTACCGAATCAAAAAAATTTCAAGGAAACCGAAATCAAAAAAAAGAATAAAAAA
AAAATGATGAATTGAAAAGGTGGTATGGTGCACTCTCAGTACAATCTGCTCTGATGCCGCATAGTTAAGC
CAGCCCCGACACCCGCCAACACCCGCTGACGCGCCCTGACGGGCTTGTCTGCTCCCGGCATCCGCTTACA
GACAAGCTGTGACCGTCTCCGGGAGCTGCATGTGTCAGAGGTTTTCACCGTCATCACCGAAACGCGCGA
Features (pLannotate 1.2.2; 24 found; start..end, strand, type, name):
     69..572     -  misc_feature   CEN/ARS: S. cerevisiae CEN6 centromere fused to an autonomously replicating sequence
    609..713     +  promoter       AmpR promoter: bla
    714..1574    +  CDS            AmpR: β-lactamase; bla; confers resistance to ampicillin, carbenicillin, and related antibiotics
   1745..2333    +  rep_origin     ori: high-copy-number ColE1/pMB1/pBR322/pUC origin of replication
   2439..2527    +  ncRNA          tRNA: Accession: RF00005 - tRNA
   2641..2708    +  misc_RNA       tracrRNA (fragment): trans-activating CRISPR RNA for the Streptococcus pyogenes CRISPR/Cas9 system
   2803..2823    +  promoter       MAS promoter (fragment): mannopine synthase promoter (Velten et al., 1984)
   2954..3073    +  rep_origin     RSF ori (fragment): Plasmids containing the RSF 1030 origin of replication can be propagated in E. coli cells that contain additional plasmids with compatible origins.
   3075..3167    +  CDS            lacI (fragment): lac repressor; lacI; The lac repressor binds to the lac operator to inhibit transcription in E. coli. This inhibition can be relieved by adding lactose or isopropyl-β-D-thiogalactopyranoside (IPTG).
   3180..3201    +  protein_bind   CAP binding site: CAP binding activates transcription in the presence of cAMP. E. coli catabolite activator protein
   3216..3246    +  promoter       lac promoter: promoter for the E. coli lac operon
   3254..3270    +  protein_bind   lac operator: The lac repressor binds to the lac operator to inhibit transcription in E. coli. This inhibition can be relieved by adding lactose or isopropyl-β-D-thiogalactopyranoside (IPTG). lac repressor encoded by lacI
   3315..3333    +  promoter       T3 promoter: promoter for bacteriophage T3 RNA polymerase
   3351..3749    +  promoter       TEF1 promoter: S. cerevisiae TEF1; promoter for EF-1α
   3802..8319    +  CDS            cas9: CAS9_STRP1 - Also known as csn1 From Streptococcus pyogenes serotype M1.
   8368..8615    +  terminator     CYC1 terminator: S. cerevisiae CYC1; transcription terminator for CYC1
   8634..8652    -  promoter       T7 promoter: promoter for bacteriophage T7 RNA polymerase
   8660..8815    +  CDS            lacZα (fragment): LacZα fragment of β-galactosidase; lacZ fragment
   8819..9247    +  rep_origin     f1 ori (sequence partly withheld): f1 bacteriophage origin of replication; arrow indicates direction of (+) strand synthesis
   9275..9326    -  misc_feature   bom (fragment): basis of mobility region from pBR322
   9405..10208   -  CDS            URA3: orotidine-5'-phosphate decarboxylase, required for uracil biosynthesis; S. cerevisiae URA3; yeast auxotrophic marker, counterselectable with 5-fluoroorotic acid (5-FOA)
  10209..10424   -  promoter       URA3 promoter: S. cerevisiae URA3
  10432..10481   -  misc_feature   bom (fragment): basis of mobility region from pBR322
  10583..1       -  CDS            rop (fragment) (across the origin): Rop protein, which maintains plasmids at low copy number; rop
