[The description below was written by a language model from this plasmid's Addgene catalogue record and pLannotate feature annotations shown in this document.]
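Description:
pG4 is a yeast CRISPR-Cas9 editing plasmid built on the pRS416 shuttle backbone and designed to target the ADE2 gene of Saccharomyces cerevisiae. In yeast it is maintained as a low-copy centromeric plasmid through a CEN6/ARS element and selected by the URA3 auxotrophic marker, which can also be counterselected with 5-FOA to cure the plasmid after editing. In E. coli it replicates from a high-copy ColE1/pUC-type origin under ampicillin selection (AmpR). An f1 origin, T3 and T7 promoters, and lac promoter/lacZα remnants are carried over from the backbone. Short hits annotated as MAS promoter, RSF ori, lacI, bom and rop are small fragments and are probably incidental matches rather than functional parts.

The main payload is Streptococcus pyogenes Cas9 driven by the constitutive yeast TEF1 promoter and terminated by the CYC1 terminator. The catalogue entry states that the Cas9 cassette contains an RPL25 intron. This intron is not annotated separately in the feature tables, and the record does not explain its purpose. Upstream of this cassette, a tRNA element followed by a tracrRNA-derived scaffold fragment marks the guide RNA unit. This layout is consistent with tRNA-driven Pol III expression and processing of a single guide carrying the recorded ADE2-directed spacer, although the guide promoter is not explicitly named.

The two sequence records, depositor and NGS-verified, are about 10.6 kb, differ by only a few bases, and show the same feature layout. The plasmid was made for a teaching laboratory course on CRISPR gene editing. No repair template is annotated on the plasmid.
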