Addgene plasmid #162605: pG4
Purpose: Edit Ade2 gene in yeast
Depositing lab: Lars Steinmetz. Depositing organization: Stanford University. Publication: CRISPR-Cas9 Gene Editing in Yeast: A Molecular Biology and Bioinformatics Laboratory Module for Undergraduate and High School Students. Sankaran SM, Smith JD, Roy KR. J Microbiol Biol Educ. 2021 May 31;22(2):e00106-21. doi: 10.1128/jmbe.00106-21. eCollection 2021 Fall. PubMed 34594460.
Backbone
  Vector backbone: pRS416
  Vector type: Yeast Expression
  Selectable markers: URA3
Growth in bacteria
  Bacterial resistance: Ampicillin, 100 μg/mL
  Growth temperature: 37°C
  Growth strain: DH5alpha
  Copy number: High Copy
Gene/Insert
  Gene/Insert name: Tef1-Cas9 with RPL25 Intron
  gRNA/shRNA sequence: AGAAGTGACGCAAGCATCAA
  Species: Synthetic
  Cloning method: Gibson Cloning
Terms and licenses: Academic/Nonprofit Terms; Industry Terms: Not Available to Industry
Depositor comments: This vector was designed as part of a CRISPR course.Please see the following link for an annotated sequence map from the depositing laboratory: https://benchling.com/s/seq-gX71nwoaW3RMHhVRQ0vZ
How to cite: pG4 was a gift from Lars Steinmetz (Addgene plasmid # 162605 ; http://n2t.net/addgene:162605 ; RRID:Addgene_162605)
